>Addgene plasmid #29588 | pSpy | addgene partial sequence | sequence record 35035 | 29588 with pACYC-F
GCTTATCATCGATAAGCTTTAATGCGGTAGTTTATCACAGTTAAATTGCTAACGCAGTCAGGCACCGTGT
ATGAAATCTAACAATGCGCTCATCGTCATCCTCGGCACCGTCACCCTGGATGCTGTAGGCATAGGCTTGG
TTATGCCGGTACTGCCGGGCCTCTTGCGGGATATCGTCCATTCCGACAGCATCGCCAGTCACTATGGCGT
GCTGCTAGCGCTATATGCGTTGATGCAATTTCTATGCGCACCCGTTCTCGGAGCACTGTCCGACCGCTTT
GGCCGCCGCCCAGTCCTGCTCGCTTCGCTACTTGGAGCCACTATCGACTACGCGATCATGGCGACCACAC
CCGTCCTGTGGATCCGGGTCCCCTTTGATAGATTAAAAAGGAAAGGAGGAAAGAAATAATGGCAGACACC
ACTACCGCAGCACCGGCTGACGCGAAGCCGATGATGCACCACAAAGGCAAGTTCGGTCCGCATCAGGACA
TGATGTTCAAAGACCTGAACCTGACCGACGCGCAGAAACAGCAGATCCGCGAAATCATGAAAGGCCAGCG
TGACCAGATGAAACGTCCGCCGCTGGAAGAACGCCGCGCAATGCATGACATCATTACCAGCGATACCTTC
GATAAAGTAAAAGCTGAAGCGCAGATCGCAAAAATGGAAGAACAGCGCAAAGCTAACATGCTGGCGCACA
TGGAAACCCAGAACAAAATTTACAACATCCTGACGCCGGAACAGAAAAAGCAATTTAATGCTAATTTTGA
GAAGCGTCTGACAGAACGTCCAGCGGCAAAAGGTAAAATGCCTGCAACTGCTGAATAATTAATTGAACTC
ACTAAAGGGAGACCACAGCGGTTTCCCTTTGTTCGCATTGG
