[The description below was written by a language model from this plasmid's Addgene catalogue record.]
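Description:
pSpy is a bacterial expression plasmid built on the Novagen pLysE backbone (about 4.4 kb without insert). It is a low-copy vector maintained in E. coli under chloramphenicol selection. pLysE-type plasmids are pACYC184 derivatives that normally carry a p15A origin, which makes them compatible with the ColE1-type origins found in most pET-style expression vectors. The record itself does not list the origin of replication. It also does not say whether the T7 lysozyme gene of the parental plasmid has been retained or was replaced during cloning.

The insert is a roughly 420 bp fragment of the spy gene from E. coli BL21(DE3), introduced by restriction enzyme cloning. The gene encodes spheroplast protein Y, a periplasmic protein induced by envelope stress. The construct encodes the processed form of the protein, beginning at residue 24, so the first 23 amino acids comprising the periplasmic targeting sequence are absent. Without this signal peptide, the protein would be expected to stay in the cytoplasm rather than be exported to the periplasm. No fusion tags are recorded, and the promoter driving Spy expression is not stated.

The record gives no explicit purpose for the plasmid. The design, with a mature leaderless Spy on a low-copy chloramphenicol-resistant backbone, would suit cytoplasmic production of Spy in E. coli, possibly alongside a second compatible expression plasmid, but that use is an inference and not a documented application.
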