Addgene plasmid #29588: pSpy
Depositing lab: Marc Fiedler. Depositing organization: MRC Laboratory of Molecular Biology.
Backbone
  Vector backbone: pLysE
  Backbone manufacturer: Novagen
  Backbone size w/o insert (bp): 4430
  Vector type: Bacterial Expression
Growth in bacteria
  Bacterial resistance: Chloramphenicol, 25 μg/mL
  Growth temperature: 37°C
  Growth strain: DH5alpha
  Copy number: Low Copy
Gene/Insert
  Gene/Insert name: Spy (alt names: spheroplast protein Y; envelope stress induced periplasmic protein)
  Species: E.coli BL21(DE3)
  Insert size (bp): 420
  Mutation: processed form of Spy starting at residue 24 (Removal of first 23aa of periplasmic sequence)
  GenBank ID: AM946981
  Entrez Gene: spy (a.k.a. b1743, ECK1741, JW1732)
  Cloning method: Restriction Enzyme
  Sequencing primers: 5′ pBR2; 3′ pBR3
Terms and licenses: Academic/Nonprofit Terms; Industry Terms: Not Available to Industry
How to cite: pSpy was a gift from Marc Fiedler (Addgene plasmid # 29588 ; http://n2t.net/addgene:29588 ; RRID:Addgene_29588)
